Addgene plasmid #226545: pDest17_A1-LCD swapX3
Purpose: Bacterial expression of N-terminally 6His tagged A1-LCD X3
Depositing lab: Tanja Mittag. Depositing organization: St. Jude Children's Research Hospital. Publication: Design of intrinsically disordered protein variants with diverse structural properties. Pesce F, Bremer A, Tesei G, Hopkins JB, Grace CR, Mittag T, Lindorff-Larsen K. Sci Adv. 2024 Aug 30;10(35):eadm9926. doi: 10.1126/sciadv.adm9926. Epub 2024 Aug 28. PubMed 39196930.
Backbone
  Vector backbone: pDest17
  Backbone manufacturer: Invtirogen
  Vector type: Bacterial Expression
Growth in bacteria
  Bacterial resistance: Ampicillin, 100 μg/mL
  Growth temperature: 37°C
  Growth strain: DH5alpha
  Copy number: Low Copy
Gene/Insert
  Gene/Insert name: A1-LCD swap X3
  Species: H. sapiens (human)
  Promoter: T7
  Tag / fusion protein: 6xHis (N terminal on insert)
  Cloning method: Gateway Cloning
Terms and licenses: Academic/Nonprofit Terms; Industry Terms: Not Available to Industry
Depositor comments: TEV cleavage Site. Growth strain BL21_DE3 also recommended for this plasmid.
How to cite: pDest17_A1-LCD swapX3 was a gift from Tanja Mittag (Addgene plasmid # 226545 ; http://n2t.net/addgene:226545 ; RRID:Addgene_226545)
