[The description below was written by a language model from this plasmid's Addgene catalogue record and pLannotate feature annotations shown in this document.]
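Description:
pDest17_A1-LCD swapX3 is a bacterial expression plasmid built on the pDest17 Gateway destination backbone, carrying a designed variant ("swap X3") of the human A1-LCD, a low-complexity domain. The record gives no further detail on the parent protein or on how the variant differs from the wild-type sequence, though the associated publication concerns the design of intrinsically disordered protein variants with diverse structural properties. The 5,131 nt plasmid is propagated in E. coli under ampicillin selection, conferred by the β-lactamase gene with its own promoter. It replicates from a ColE1/pBR322-type origin accompanied by the rop gene and the bom region, which is consistent with the low copy number listed in the catalogue. Fragments of the tetracycline resistance gene and its promoter are also annotated. These appear to be pBR322-derived backbone remnants rather than a functional marker.

The expression cassette begins with a T7 promoter and the phage T7 gene 10 ribosome binding site, followed by an N-terminal polyhistidine tag; the annotation tool labels it as a fragment of an 8xHis tag, and the catalogue records it as 6xHis. The insert lies between attB1 and attB2 sites, the recombination scars expected after Gateway cloning, and the cassette ends at a T7 terminator. A short hit to a T7 gene 10-derived sequence just upstream of the terminator is probably a backbone remnant rather than an intended fusion tag. The depositor notes a TEV protease cleavage site, which is not separately annotated in the feature table, so its exact position is not recorded. It presumably allows removal of the His tag after affinity purification. Transcription requires T7 RNA polymerase, which fits the depositor's recommendation of a BL21(DE3) strain for expression. The construct is intended for producing recombinant His-tagged A1-LCD X3 in bacteria.
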