Features (pLannotate 1.2.2; 16 found; start..end, strand, type, name):
     21..39      +  promoter       T7 promoter: promoter for bacteriophage T7 RNA polymerase
     71..93      +  RBS            RBS: efficient ribosome binding site from bacteriophage T7 gene 10 (Olins and Rangwala, 1989)
    111..131     +  CDS            8xHis (fragment): 8xHis affinity tag
    140..164     +  protein_bind   attB1: mutant version of attB; recombination site for the Gateway® BP reaction BP Clonase™
    600..624     -  protein_bind   attB2: mutant version of attB; recombination site for the Gateway® BP reaction BP Clonase™
    634..683     +  CDS            SET1 (fragment): solubility-enhancement tag derived from T7 phage gene 10B
    691..738     +  terminator     T7 terminator: transcription terminator for bacteriophage T7 RNA polymerase
    764..1056    -  CDS            TcR (fragment): tetracycline efflux protein; tet; confers resistance to tetracycline
   1104..1132    -  promoter       tet promoter: E. coli promoter for tetracycline efflux protein gene
   1245..1349    +  promoter       AmpR promoter: bla
   1350..2210    +  CDS            AmpR: β-lactamase; bla; confers resistance to ampicillin, carbenicillin, and related antibiotics
   2381..2969    +  rep_origin     ori: high-copy-number ColE1/pMB1/pBR322/pUC origin of replication
   3155..3294    -  misc_feature   bom: basis of mobility region from pBR322
   3396..3587    -  CDS            rop: Rop protein, which maintains plasmids at low copy number; rop
   3604..3984    +  CDS            YPB1_ECOLX: Protein predicted: Swiss-Prot protein existence level 4. From Escherichia coli.
   4226..5130    -  CDS            TcR (fragment): tetracycline efflux protein; tet; confers resistance to tetracycline
>Addgene plasmid #226545 | pDest17_A1-LCD swapX3 | addgene full sequence | sequence record 453684 | Addgene NGS Result
AGATCTCGATCCCGCGAAATTAATACGACTCACTATAGGGAGACCACAACGGTTTCCCTCTAGAAATAAT
TTTGTTTAACTTTAAGAAGGAGATATACATATGTCGTACTACCATCACCATCACCATCACCTCGAATCAA
CAAGTTTGTACAAAAAAGCAGGCTTCGAGAACCTGTATTTTCAAGGTAGCGGTAAAGGTAAACGTGGTGG
TGGTCGTGGTAGCAATGGTGCATTTTTCAGTCCGCGTCGTCGTCGTTTTCGTCGTAGCGCAAGCGGTCGT
CGTGCCGGTAGCGGTGGTCAAGGCCAAGGTCAAGGTGGTGGTTATTACTATAATGGTGGTAGCAGCTTTA
ATAGCGGTATGGGTAGTGGTAATGGTAATAGCCCGTATGGTAATGGCAATGGTGGTGGCGGTGGCGGAGG
TGGTTTTAGCTATGGTAACGGTAGCAGCATGAGCGGTTTTAATTCAGGTAGCTCAGGCGGTGGTGGCAAT
TATGGCGGTGGTTTTGGTGGTTCAGGCAATGGTAGCGGTTCAAATCAGAGCAGCAATTTCTTTAGCTTCG
ATTTCGATTTTGGCGGTGATGGTTATAACGGCGATTAAGACCCAGCTTTCTTGTACAAAGTGGTTGATTC
GAGGCTGCTAACAAAGCCCGAAAGGAAGCTGAGTTGGCTGCTGCCACCGCTGAGCAATAACTAGCATAAC
CCCTTGGGGCCTCTAAACGGGTCTTGAGGGGTTTTTTGCTGAAAGGAGGAACTATATCCGGATATCCACA
GGACGGGTGTGGTCGCCATGATCGCGTAGTCGATAGTGGCTCCAAGTAGCGAAGCGAGCAGGACTGGGCG
GCGGCCAAAGCGGTCGGACAGTGCTCCGAGAACGGGTGCGCATAGAAATTGCATCAACGCATATAGCGCT
AGCAGCACGCCATAGTGACTGGCGATGCTGTCGGAATGGACGATATCCCGCAAGAGGCCCGGCAGTACCG
GCATAACCAAGCCTATGCCTACAGCATCCAGGGTGACGGTGCCGAGGATGACGATGAGCGCATTGTTAGA
TTTCATACACGGTGCCTGACTGCGTTAGCAATTTAACTGTGATAAACTACCGCATTAAAGCTTATCGATG
ATAAGCTGTCAAACATGAGAATTCTTGAAGACGAAAGGGCCTCGTGATACGCCTATTTTTATAGGTTAAT
GTCATGATAATAATGGTTTCTTAGACGTCAGGTGGCACTTTTCGGGGAAATGTGCGCGGAACCCCTATTT
GTTTATTTTTCTAAATACATTCAAATATGTATCCGCTCATGAGACAATAACCCTGATAAATGCTTCAATA
ATATTGAAAAAGGAAGAGTATGAGTATTCAACATTTCCGTGTCGCCCTTATTCCCTTTTTTGCGGCATTT
TGCCTTCCTGTTTTTGCTCACCCAGAAACGCTGGTGAAAGTAAAAGATGCTGAAGATCAGTTGGGTGCAC
GAGTGGGTTACATCGAACTGGATCTCAACAGCGGTAAGATCCTTGAGAGTTTTCGCCCCGAAGAACGTTT
TCCAATGATGAGCACTTTTAAAGTTCTGCTATGTGGCGCGGTATTATCCCGTGTTGACGCCGGGCAAGAG
CAACTCGGTCGCCGCATACACTATTCTCAGAATGACTTGGTTGAGTACTCACCAGTCACAGAAAAGCATC
TTACGGATGGCATGACAGTAAGAGAATTATGCAGTGCTGCCATAACCATGAGTGATAACACTGCGGCCAA
CTTACTTCTGACAACGATCGGAGGACCGAAGGAGCTAACCGCTTTTTTGCACAACATGGGGGATCATGTA
ACTCGCCTTGATCGTTGGGAACCGGAGCTGAATGAAGCCATACCAAACGACGAGCGTGACACCACGATGC
CTGCAGCAATGGCAACAACGTTGCGCAAACTATTAACTGGCGAACTACTTACTCTAGCTTCCCGGCAACA
ATTAATAGACTGGATGGAGGCGGATAAAGTTGCAGGACCACTTCTGCGCTCGGCCCTTCCGGCTGGCTGG
TTTATTGCTGATAAATCTGGAGCCGGTGAGCGTGGGTCTCGCGGTATCATTGCAGCACTGGGGCCAGATG
GTAAGCCCTCCCGTATCGTAGTTATCTACACGACGGGGAGTCAGGCAACTATGGATGAACGAAATAGACA
GATCGCTGAGATAGGTGCCTCACTGATTAAGCATTGGTAACTGTCAGACCAAGTTTACTCATATATACTT
TAGATTGATTTAAAACTTCATTTTTAATTTAAAAGGATCTAGGTGAAGATCCTTTTTGATAATCTCATGA
CCAAAATCCCTTAACGTGAGTTTTCGTTCCACTGAGCGTCAGACCCCGTAGAAAAGATCAAAGGATCTTC
TTGAGATCCTTTTTTTCTGCGCGTAATCTGCTGCTTGCAAACAAAAAAACCACCGCTACCAGCGGTGGTT
TGTTTGCCGGATCAAGAGCTACCAACTCTTTTTCCGAAGGTAACTGGCTTCAGCAGAGCGCAGATACCAA
ATACTGTCCTTCTAGTGTAGCCGTAGTTAGGCCACCACTTCAAGAACTCTGTAGCACCGCCTACATACCT
CGCTCTGCTAATCCTGTTACCAGTGGCTGCTGCCAGTGGCGATAAGTCGTGTCTTACCGGGTTGGACTCA
AGACGATAGTTACCGGATAAGGCGCAGCGGTCGGGCTGAACGGGGGGTTCGTGCACACAGCCCAGCTTGG
AGCGAACGACCTACACCGAACTGAGATACCTACAGCGTGAGCTATGAGAAAGCGCCACGCTTCCCGAAGG
GAGAAAGGCGGACAGGTATCCGGTAAGCGGCAGGGTCGGAACAGGAGAGCGCACGAGGGAGCTTCCAGGG
GGAAACGCCTGGTATCTTTATAGTCCTGTCGGGTTTCGCCACCTCTGACTTGAGCGTCGATTTTTGTGAT
GCTCGTCAGGGGGGCGGAGCCTATGGAAAAACGCCAGCAACGCGGCCTTTTTACGGTTCCTGGCCTTTTG
CTGGCCTTTTGCTCACATGTTCTTTCCTGCGTTATCCCCTGATTCTGTGGATAACCGTATTACCGCCTTT
GAGTGAGCTGATACCGCTCGCCGCAGCCGAACGACCGAGCGCAGCGAGTCAGTGAGCGAGGAAGCGGAAG
AGCGCCTGATGCGGTATTTTCTCCTTACGCATCTGTGCGGTATTTCACACCGCAATGGTGCACTCTCAGT
ACAATCTGCTCTGATGCCGCATAGTTAAGCCAGTATACACTCCGCTATCGCTACGTGACTGGGTCATGGC
TGCGCCCCGACACCCGCCAACACCCGCTGACGCGCCCTGACGGGCTTGTCTGCTCCCGGCATCCGCTTAC
AGACAAGCTGTGACCGTCTCCGGGAGCTGCATGTGTCAGAGGTTTTCACCGTCATCACCGAAACGCGCGA
GGCAGCTGCGGTAAAGCTCATCAGCGTGGTCGTGAAGCGATTCACAGATGTCTGCCTGTTCATCCGCGTC
CAGCTCGTTGAGTTTCTCCAGAAGCGTTAATGTCTGGCTTCTGATAAAGCGGGCCATGTTAAGGGCGGTT
TTTTCCTGTTTGGTCACTGATGCCTCCGTGTAAGGGGGATTTCTGTTCATGGGGGTAATGATACCGATGA
AACGAGAGAGGATGCTCACGATACGGGTTACTGATGATGAACATGCCCGGTTACTGGAACGTTGTGAGGG
TAAACAACTGGCGGTATGGATGCGGCGGGACCAGAGAAAAATCACTCAGGGTCAATGCCAGCGCTTCGTT
AATACAGATGTAGGTGTTCCACAGGGTAGCCAGCAGCATCCTGCGATGCAGATCCGGAACATAATGGTGC
AGGGCGCTGACTTCCGCGTTTCCAGACTTTACGAAACACGGAAACCGAAGACCATTCATGTTGTTGCTCA
GGTCGCAGACGTTTTGCAGCAGCAGTCGCTTCACGTTCGCTCGCGTATCGGTGATTCATTCTGCTAACCA
GTAAGGCAACCCCGCCAGCCTAGCCGGGTCCTCAACGACAGGAGCACGATCATGCGCACCCGTGGCCAGG
ACCCAACGCTGCCCGAGATGCGCCGCGTGCGGCTGCTGGAGATGGCGGACGCGATGGATATGTTCTGCCA
AGGGTTGGTTTGCGCATTCACAGTTCTCCGCAAGAATTGATTGGCTCCAATTCTTGGAGTGGTGAATCCG
TTAGCGAGGTGCCGCCGGCTTCCATTCAGGTCGAGGTGGCCCGGCTCCATGCACCGCGACGCAACGCGGG
GAGGCAGACAAGGTATAGGGCGGCGCCTACAATCCATGCCAACCCGTTCCATGTGCTCGCCGAGGCGGCA
TAAATCGCCGTGACGATCAGCGGTCCAATGATCGAAGTTAGGCTGGTAAGAGCCGCGAGCGATCCTTGAA
GCTGTCCCTGATGGTCGTCATCTACCTGCCTGGACAGCATGGCCTGCAACGCGGGCATCCCGATGCCGCC
GGAAGCGAGAAGAATCATAATGGGGAAGGCCATCCAGCCTCGCGTCGCGAACGCCAGCAAGACGTAGCCC
AGCGCGTCGGCCGCCATGCCGGCGATAATGGCCTGCTTCTCGCCGAAACGTTTGGTGGCGGGACCAGTGA
CGAAGGCTTGAGCGAGGGCGTGCAAGATTCCGAATACCGCAAGCGACAGGCCGATCATCGTCGCGCTCCA
GCGAAAGCGGTCCTCGCCGAAAATGACCCAGAGCGCTGCCGGCACCTGTCCTACGAGTTGCATGATAAAG
AAGACAGTCATAAGTGCGGCGACGATAGTCATGCCCCGCGCCCACCGGAAGGAGCTGACTGGGTTGAAGG
CTCTCAAGGGCATCGGTCGATCGACGCTCTCCCTTATGCGACTCCTGCATTAGGAAGCAGCCCAGTAGTA
GGTTGAGGCCGTTGAGCACCGCCGCCGCAAGGAATGGTGCATGCAAGGAGATGGCGCCCAACAGTCCCCC
GGCCACGGGGCCTGCCACCATACCCACGCCGAAACAAGCGCTCATGAGCCCGAAGTGGCGAGCCCGATCT
TCCCCATCGGTGATGTCGGCGATATAGGCGCCAGCAACCGCACCTGTGGCGCCGGTGATGCCGGCCACGA
TGCGTCCGGCGTAGAGGATCG
