>Addgene plasmid #226545 | pDest17_A1-LCD swapX3 | depositor partial sequence | sequence record 444135 | ORF Sequence
GGTAAAGGTAAACGTGGTGGTGGTCGTGGTAGCAATGGTGCATTTTTCAGTCCGCGTCGTCGTCGTTTTC
GTCGTAGCGCAAGCGGTCGTCGTGCCGGTAGCGGTGGTCAAGGCCAAGGTCAAGGTGGTGGTTATTACTA
TAATGGTGGTAGCAGCTTTAATAGCGGTATGGGTAGTGGTAATGGTAATAGCCCGTATGGTAATGGCAAT
GGTGGTGGCGGTGGCGGAGGTGGTTTTAGCTATGGTAACGGTAGCAGCATGAGCGGTTTTAATTCAGGTA
GCTCAGGCGGTGGTGGCAATTATGGCGGTGGTTTTGGTGGTTCAGGCAATGGTAGCGGTTCAAATCAGAG
CAGCAATTTCTTTAGCTTCGATTTCGATTTTGGCGGTGATGGTTATAACGGCGAT
